>Addgene plasmid #66356 | GPR37L1-Tango | depositor partial sequence | sequence record 113325 | empty Tango
GACGGATCGGGAGATCTCCCGATCCCCTATGGTGCACTCTCAGTACAATCTGCTCTGATGCCGCATAGTT
AAGCCAGTATCTGCTCCCTGCTTGTGTGTTGGAGGTCGCTGAGTAGTGCGCGAGCAAAATTTAAGCTACA
ACAAGGCAAGGCTTGACCGACAATTGCATGAAGAATCTGCTTAGGGTTAGGCGTTTTGCGCTGCTTCGCG
ATGTACGGGCCAGATATACGCGTTGACATTGATTATTGACTAGTTATTAATAGTAATCAATTACGGGGTC
ATTAGTTCATAGCCCATATATGGAGTTCCGCGTTACATAACTTACGGTAAATGGCCCGCCTGGCTGACCG
CCCAACGACCCCCGCCCATTGACGTCAATAATGACGTATGTTCCCATAGTAACGCCAATAGGGACTTTCC
ATTGACGTCAATGGGTGGAGTATTTACGGTAAACTGCCCACTTGGCAGTACATCAAGTGTATCATATGCC
AAGTACGCCCCCTATTGACGTCAATGACGGTAAATGGCCCGCCTGGCATTATGCCCAGTACATGACCTTA
TGGGACTTTCCTACTTGGCAGTACATCTACGTATTAGTCATCGCTATTACCATGGTGATGCGGTTTTGGC
AGTACATCAATGGGCGTGGATAGCGGTTTGACTCACGGGGATTTCCAAGTCTCCACCCCATTGACGTCAA
TGGGAGTTTGTTTTGGCACCAAAATCAACGGGACTTTCCAAAATGTCGTAACAACTCCGCCCCATTGACG
CAAATGGGCGGTAGGCGTGTACGGTGGGAGGTCTATATAAGCAGAGCTCTCTGGCTAACTAGAGAACCCA
CTGCTTACTGGCTTATCGAAATTAATACGACTCACTATAGGGAGACCCAAGCTGGCTAGCGTTTAAACTT
AAGCTTGGTACCGAGCTCGGATCCACTAGTCCAGTGTGGTGGAATTCTGCAGATATCCAGCACAGTGGCG
GCCGCGCCACCATGAAGACGATCATCGCCCTGAGCTACATCTTCTGCCTGGTATTCGCCGACTACAAGGA
CGATGATGACGCCAGCATCGATACCGGTGGACGCACCCCACCCAGCCTGGGTCCCCAAGATGAGTCCTGC
ACCACCGCCAGCTCCTCCCTGGCCAAGGACACTTCATCGACCGGTGAGAACCTGTACTTCCAGCTAAGAT
TAGATAAAAGTAAAGTGATTAACAGCGCATTAGAGCTGCTTAATGAGGTCGGAATCGAAGGTTTAACAAC
CCGTAAACTCGCCCAGAAGCTAGGTGTAGAGCAGCCTACATTGTATTGGCATGTAAAAAATAAGCGGGCT
TTGCTCGACGCCTTAGCCATTGAGATGTTAGATAGGCACCATACTCACTTTTGCCCTTTAGAAGGGGAAA
GCTGGCAAGATTTTTTACGTAATAACGCTAAAAGTTTTAGATGTGCTTTACTAAGTCATCGCGATGGAGC
AAAAGTACATTTAGGTACACGGCCTACAGAAAAACAGTATGAAACTCTCGAAAATCAATTAGCCTTTTTA
TGCCAACAAGGTTTTTCACTAGAGAATGCATTATATGCACTCAGCGCTGTGGGGCATTTTACTTTAGGTT
GCGTATTGGAAGATCAAGAGCATCAAGTCGCTAAAGAAGAAAGGGAAACACCTACTACTGATAGTATGCC
GCCATTATTACGACAAGCTATCGAATTATTTGATCACCAAGGTGCAGAGCCAGCCTTCTTATTCGGCCTT
GAATTGATCATATGCGGATTAGAAAAACAACTTAAATGTGAAAGTGGGTCCGCGTACAGCCGCGCGCGTA
CGAAAAACAATTACGGGTCTACCATCGAGGGCCTGCTCGATCTCCCGGACGACGACGCCCCCGAAGAGGC
GGGGCTGGCGGCTCCGCGCCTGTCCTTTCTCCCCGCGGGACACACGCGCAGACTGTCGACGGCCCCCCCG
ACCGATGTCAGCCTGGGGGACGAGCTCCACTTAGACGGCGAGGACGTGGCGATGGCGCATGCCGACGCGC
TAGACGATTTCGATCTGGACATGTTGGGGGACGGGGATTCCCCGGGTCCGGGATTTACCCCCCACGACTC
CGCCCCCTACGGCGCTCTGGATATGGCCGACTTCGAGTTTGAGCAGATGTTTACCGATGCCCTTGGAATT
GACGAGTACGGTGGGTAGCTCGAGTCTAGAGGGCCCGTTTAAACCCGCTGATCAGCCTCGACTGTGCCTT
CTAGTTGCCAGCCATCTGTTGTTTGCCCCTCCCCCGTGCCTTCCTTGACCCTGGAAGGTGCCACTCCCAC
TGTCCTTTCCTAATAAAATGAGGAAATTGCATCGCATTGTCTGAGTAGGTGTCATTCTATTCTGGGGGGT
GGGGTGGGGCAGGACAGCAAGGGGGAGGATTGGGAAGACAATAGCAGGCATGCTGGGGATGCGGTGGGCT
CTATGGCTTCTGAGGCGGAAAGAACCAGCTGGGGCTCTAGGGGGTATCCCC
[124 nt withheld, positions 2502-2625]
C
[91 nt withheld, positions 2627-2717]
A
[49 nt withheld, positions 2719-2767]
CCTTTGACGTTGGAGTCCACGTTCTTT
[37 nt withheld, positions 2795-2831]
ACCCTATCTCGGTCTATTCTTTTGATTTATAAGGGATTTTGCCGATTTCGGCCTATTGGTTAAAAAATGA
GCTGATTTAACAAAAATTTAACGCGAATTAATTCTGTGGAATGTGTGTCAGTTAGGGTGTGGAAAGTCCC
CAGGCTCCCCAGCAGGCAGAAGTATGCAAAGCATGCATCTCAATTAGTCAGCAACCAGGTGTGGAAAGTC
CCCAGGCTCCCCAGCAGGCAGAAGTATGCAAAGCATGCATCTCAATTAGTCAGCAACCATAGTCCCGCCC
CTAACTCCGCCCATCCCGCCCCTAACTCCGCCCAGTTCCGCCCATTCTCCGCCCCATGGCTGACTAATTT
TTTTTATTTATGCAGAGGCCGAGGCCGCCTCTGCCTCTGAGCTATTCCAGAAGTAGTGAGGAGGCTTTTT
TGGAGGCCTAGGCTTTTGCAAAAAGCTCCCGGGAGCTTGTATATCCATTTTCGGATCTGATCAAGAGACA
GGATGAGGATCGTTTCGCATGATTGAACAAGATGGATTGCACGCAGGTTCTCCGGCCGCTTGGGTGGAGA
GGCTATTCGGCTATGACTGGGCACAACAGACAATCGGCTGCTCTGATGCCGCCGTGTTCCGGCTGTCAGC
GCAGGGGCGCCCGGTTCTTTTTGTCAAGACCGACCTGTCCGGTGCCCTGAATGAACTGCAGGACGAGGCA
GCGCGGCTATCGTGGCTGGCCACGACGGGCGTTCCTTGCGCAGCTGTGCTCGACGTTGTCACTGAAGCGG
GAAGGGACTGGCTGCTATTGGGCGAAGTGCCGGGGCAGGATCTCCTGTCATCTCACCTTGCTCCTGCCGA
GAAAGTATCCATCATGGCTGATGCAATGCGGCGGCTGCATACGCTTGATCCGGCTACCTGCCCATTCGAC
CACCAAGCGAAACATCGCATCGAGCGAGCACGTACTCGGATGGAAGCCGGTCTTGTCGATCAGGATGATC
TGGACGAAGAGCATCAGGGGCTCGCGCCAGCCGAACTGTTCGCCAGGCTCAAGGCGCGCATGCCCGACGG
CGAGGATCTCGTCGTGACCCATGGCGATGCCTGCTTGCCGAATATCATGGTGGAAAATGGCCGCTTTTCT
GGATTCATCGACTGTGGCCGGCTGGGTGTGGCGGACCGCTATCAGGACATAGCGTTGGCTACCCGTGATA
TTGCTGAAGAGCTTGGCGGCGAATGGGCTGACCGCTTCCTCGTGCTTTACGGTATCGCCGCTCCCGATTC
GCAGCGCATCGCCTTCTATCGCCTTCTTGACGAGTTCTTCTGAGCGGGACTCTGGGGTTCGAAATGACCG
ACCAAGCGACGCCCAACCTGCCATCACGAGATTTCGATTCCACCGCCGCCTTCTATGAAAGGTTGGGCTT
CGGAATCGTTTTCCGGGACGCCGGCTGGATGATCCTCCAGCGCGGGGATCTCATGCTGGAGTTCTTCGCC
CACCCCAACTTGTTTATTGCAGCTTATAATGGTTACAAATAAAGCAATAGCATCACAAATTTCACAAATA
AAGCATTTTTTTCACTGCATTCTAGTTGTGGTTTGTCCAAACTCATCAATGTATCTTATCATGTCTGTAT
ACCGTCGACCTCTAGCTAGAGCTTGGCGTAATCATGGTCATAGCTGTTTCCTGTGTGAAATTGTTATCCG
CTCACAATTCCACACAACATACGAGCCGGAAGCATAAAGTGTAAAGCCTGGGGTGCCTAATGAGTGAGCT
AACTCACATTAATTGCGTTGCGCTCACTGCCCGCTTTCCAGTCGGGAAACCTGTCGTGCCAGCTGCATTA
ATGAATCGGCCAACGCGCGGGGAGAGGCGGTTTGCGTATTGGGCGCTCTTCCGCTTCCTCGCTCACTGAC
TCGCTGCGCTCGGTCGTTCGGCTGCGGCGAGCGGTATCAGCTCACTCAAAGGCGGTAATACGGTTATCCA
CAGAATCAGGGGATAACGCAGGAAAGAACATGTGAGCAAAAGGCCAGCAAAAGGCCAGGAACCGTAAAAA
GGCCGCGTTGCTGGCGTTTTTCCATAGGCTCCGCCCCCCTGACGAGCATCACAAAAATCGACGCTCAAGT
CAGAGGTGGCGAAACCCGACAGGACTATAAAGATACCAGGCGTTTCCCCCTGGAAGCTCCCTCGTGCGCT
CTCCTGTTCCGACCCTGCCGCTTACCGGATACCTGTCCGCCTTTCTCCCTTCGGGAAGCGTGGCGCTTTC
TCATAGCTCACGCTGTAGGTATCTCAGTTCGGTGTAGGTCGTTCGCTCCAAGCTGGGCTGTGTGCACGAA
CCCCCCGTTCAGCCCGACCGCTGCGCCTTATCCGGTAACTATCGTCTTGAGTCCAACCCGGTAAGACACG
ACTTATCGCCACTGGCAGCAGCCACTGGTAACAGGATTAGCAGAGCGAGGTATGTAGGCGGTGCTACAGA
GTTCTTGAAGTGGTGGCCTAACTACGGCTACACTAGAAGAACAGTATTTGGTATCTGCGCTCTGCTGAAG
CCAGTTACCTTCGGAAAAAGAGTTGGTAGCTCTTGATCCGGCAAACAAACCACCGCTGGTAGCGGTTTTT
TTGTTTGCAAGCAGCAGATTACGCGCAGAAAAAAAGGATCTCAAGAAGATCCTTTGATCTTTTCTACGGG
GTCTGACGCTCAGTGGAACGAAAACTCACGTTAAGGGATTTTGGTCATGAGATTATCAAAAAGGATCTTC
ACCTAGATCCTTTTAAATTAAAAATGAAGTTTTAAATCAATCTAAAGTATATATGAGTAAACTTGGTCTG
ACAGTTACCAATGCTTAATCAGTGAGGCACCTATCTCAGCGATCTGTCTATTTCGTTCATCCATAGTTGC
CTGACTCCCCGTCGTGTAGATAACTACGATACGGGAGGGCTTACCATCTGGCCCCAGTGCTGCAATGATA
CCGCGAGACCCACGCTCACCGGCTCCAGATTTATCAGCAATAAACCAGCCAGCCGGAAGGGCCGAGCGCA
GAAGTGGTCCTGCAACTTTATCCGCCTCCATCCAGTCTATTAATTGTTGCCGGGAAGCTAGAGTAAGTAG
TTCGCCAGTTAATAGTTTGCGCAACGTTGTTGCCATTGCTACAGGCATCGTGGTGTCACGCTCGTCGTTT
GGTATGGCTTCATTCAGCTCCGGTTCCCAACGATCAAGGCGAGTTACATGATCCCCCATGTTGTGCAAAA
AAGCGGTTAGCTCCTTCGGTCCTCCGATCGTTGTCAGAAGTAAGTTGGCCGCAGTGTTATCACTCATGGT
TATGGCAGCACTGCATAATTCTCTTACTGTCATGCCATCCGTAAGATGCTTTTCTGTGACTGGTGAGTAC
TCAACCAAGTCATTCTGAGAATAGTGTATGCGGCGACCGAGTTGCTCTTGCCCGGCGTCAATACGGGATA
ATACCGCGCCACATAGCAGAACTTTAAAAGTGCTCATCATTGGAAAACGTTCTTCGGGGCGAAAACTCTC
AAGGATCTTACCGCTGTTGAGATCCAGTTCGATGTAACCCACTCGTGCACCCAACTGATCTTCAGCATCT
TTTACTTTCACCAGCGTTTCTGGGTGAGCAAAAACAGGAAGGCAAAATGCCGCAAAAAAGGGAATAAGGG
CGACACGGAAATGTTGAATACTCATACTCTTCCTTTTTCAATATTATTGAAGCATTTATCAGGGTTATTG
TCTCATGAGCGGATACATATTTGAATGTATTTAGAAAAATAAACAAATAGGGGTTCCGCGCACATTTCCC
CGAAAAGTGCCACCTGACGTC
