>Addgene plasmid #66356 | GPR37L1-Tango | depositor partial sequence | sequence record 113326 | GPR37L1
ATGCGATGGTTGTGGCCACTCGCAGTCAGTCTCGCCGTAATCTTGGCTGTGGGCCTGAGCAGGGTCTCTG
GCGGGGCTCCGCTTCACCTCGGGAGACACAGGGCCGAAACCCAGGAACAGCAATCCAGAAGTAAGAGAGG
GACCGAGGATGAGGAGGCAAAGGGCGTGCAGCAGTATGTGCCCGAAGAATGGGCTGAATACCCTCGGCCT
ATTCACCCTGCCGGTCTTCAGCCAACCAAACCCTTGGTCGCCACAAGCCCTAACCCCGGAAAGGATGGGG
GAACCCCAGACTCCGGTCAAGAGCTGCGGGGTAATCTTACCGGCGCTCCCGGCCAGCGCTTGCAGATTCA
GAACCCCCTCTATCCAGTGACTGAAAGCAGTTATAGCGCCTACGCCATCATGCTTCTGGCACTGGTGGTG
TTCGCAGTGGGAATCGTGGGAAACCTCTCCGTAATGTGCATCGTGTGGCACTCCTACTACCTGAAGAGCG
CATGGAATTCCATCCTGGCCTCTCTGGCCCTGTGGGATTTCCTGGTGTTGTTCTTCTGTCTCCCTATTGT
GATTTTCAATGAGATCACAAAGCAGCGGTTGCTGGGAGATGTAAGTTGCAGGGCCGTCCCTTTTATGGAG
GTGAGCTCTCTCGGTGTGACCACGTTCTCCCTGTGCGCGCTGGGTATAGATCGCTTCCACGTCGCCACAT
CCACACTCCCTAAAGTGCGGCCCATCGAACGATGTCAGTCTATATTGGCTAAACTGGCTGTTATTTGGGT
GGGCTCCATGACCCTCGCTGTGCCCGAACTTCTCCTGTGGCAGCTGGCCCAAGAGCCTGCCCCGACAATG
GGGACCCTGGACAGTTGCATCATGAAACCCAGCGCATCACTGCCCGAGAGTCTGTACTCTCTCGTCATGA
CTTACCAAAACGCGCGAATGTGGTGGTATTTTGGGTGCTACTTCTGCCTGCCTATCCTCTTTACAGTGAC
GTGTCAGCTGGTCACGTGGCGGGTAAGGGGGCCTCCTGGCCGGAAATCCGAATGTAGAGCTTCCAAGCAC
GAGCAGTGTGAGTCCCAACTCAACTCTACCGTAGTCGGCCTGACCGTTGTGTATGCATTCTGTACACTGC
CAGAGAACGTGTGTAATATTGTTGTGGCTTACCTCTCTACCGAATTGACCCGGCAGACTCTGGACCTGCT
CGGTCTGATTAATCAGTTTTCTACCTTTTTTAAGGGTGCCATCACCCCTGTGCTGCTGCTGTGTATATGC
CGGCCCCTCGGCCAGGCCTTTCTCGACTGCTGCTGTTGCTGCTGCTGCGAGGAGTGTGGAGGGGCCTCAG
AGGCAAGCGCCGCTAACGGATCTGATAACAAGCTTAAGACCGAGGTTAGCAGTTCTATCTATTTTCATAA
GCCTAGGGAGTCTCCGCCTCTGCTGCCACTGGGGACACCTTGT
