>Addgene plasmid #66356 | GPR37L1-Tango | addgene partial sequence | sequence record 119889 | CMV-F 5'-CGCAAATGGGCGGTAGGCGTG-3'
GCTCTCTGGCTAACTAGAGAACCCACTGCTTACTGGCTTATCGAAATTAATACGACTCACTATAGGGAGA
CCCAAGCTGGCTAGCGTTTAAACTTAAGCTTGGTACCGAGCTCGGATCCACTAGTCCAGTGTGGTGGAAT
TCTGCAGATATCCAGCACAGTGGCGGCCGCGCCACCATGAAGACGATCATCGCCCTGAGCTACATCTTCT
GCCTGGTATTCGCCGACTACAAGGACGATGATGACGCCAGCATCGATATGCGATGGTTGTGGCCACTCGC
AGTCAGTCTCGCCGTAATCTTGGCTGTGGGCCTGAGCAGGGTCTCTGGCGGGGCTCCGCTTCACCTCGGG
AGACACAGGGCCGAAACCCAGGAACAGCAATCCAGAAGTAAGAGAGGGACCGAGGATGAGGAGGCAAAGG
GCGTGCAGCAGTATGTGCCCGAAGAATGGGCTGAATACCCTCGGCCTATTCACCCTGCCGGTCTTCAGCC
AACCAAACCCTTGGTCGCCACAAGCCCTAACCCCGGAAAGGATGGGGGAACCCCAGACTCCGGTCAAGAG
CTGCGGGGTAATCTTACCGGCGCTCCCGGCCAGCGCTTGCAGATTCAGAACCCCCTCTATCCAGTGACTG
AAAGCAGTTATAGCGCCTACGCCATCATGCTTCTGGCACTGGTGGTGTTCGCAGTGGGAATCGTGGGAAA
CCTCTCCGTAATGTGCATCGTGTGGCACTCCTACTACCTGAAGAGCGCATGGAATTCCATCCTGGCCTCT
CTGGCCCTGTGGGATTTCCTGGTGTTGTTCTTCTGTCTCCCTATTGTGATTTTCAATGAGATCACAAAGC
AGCGGTTGCTGGGAGATGTAAGTTGCAGGGCCGTCCCTTTTATGGAGGTGAGCTCTCTCGGTGTGACCAC
GTTCTCCCTGTGCGCGCTGGGTATAGATCGCTTCCACGTCG
