>Addgene plasmid #66356 | GPR37L1-Tango | addgene partial sequence | sequence record 119890 | Tet-R 5'-GGCGAGTTTACGGGTTGTTA-3'
GCTCTAATGCGCTGTTAATCACTTTACTTTTATCTAATCTTAGCTGGAAGTACAGGTTCTCACCGGTCGA
TGAAGTGTCCTTGGCCAGGGAGGAGCTGGCGGTGGTGCAGGACTCATCTTGGGGACCCAGGCTGGGTGGG
GTGCGTCCACCGGTATCGATACAAGGTGTCCCCAGTGGCAGCAGAGGCGGAGACTCCCTAGGCTTATGAA
AATAGATAGAACTGCTAACCTCGGTCTTAAGCTTGTTATCAGATCCGTTAGCGGCGCTTGCCTCTGAGGC
CCCTCCACACTCCTCGCAGCAGCAGCAACAGCAGCAGTCGAGAAAGGCCTGGCCGAGGGGCCGGCATATA
CACAGCAGCAGCACAGGGGTGATGGCACCCTTAAAAAAGGTAGAAAACTGATTAATCAGACCGAGCAGGT
CCAGAGTCTGCCGGGTCAATTCGGTAGAGAGGTAAGCCACAACAATATTACACACGTTCTCTGGCAGTGT
ACAGAATGCATACACAACGGTCAGGCCGACTACGGTAGAGTTGAGTTGGGACTCACACTGCTCGTGCTTG
GAAGCTCTACATTCGGATTTCCGGCCAGGAGGCCCCCTTACCCGCCACGTGACCAGCTGACACGTCACTG
TAAAGAGGATAGGCAGGCAGAAGTAGCACCCAAAATACCACCACATTCGCGCGTTTTGGTAAGTCATGAC
GAGAGAGTACAGACTCTCGGGCAGTGATGCGCTGGGTTTCATGATGCAACTGTCCAGGGTCCCCATTGTC
GGGGCAGGCTCTTGGGCCAGCTGCCACAGGAGAAGTTCGGGCACAGCGAGGGTCATGGAGCCCACCCAAA
TAACAGCCAGTTTAGCCAATATAGACTGACATCGTTCGATGGGCCGCACTTTAGGGAGTGTGGATGTGGC
GACGTGGAAGCGATCTATACCCAGCGCGCACAGGGAGAACGTGGTCACACCGAGAGAGCTCACCTCCATA
AAA
