[The description below was written by a language model from this plasmid's Addgene catalogue record.]
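Description:
GPR37L1-Tango is a mammalian expression plasmid from the PRESTO-Tango collection, built on an "empty Tango" backbone of about 6.6 kb that was itself derived from pcDNA3.1(+). It is maintained in E. coli as a high-copy plasmid under ampicillin selection. It also carries a neomycin resistance marker, so transfected mammalian cells can be selected with G418. The insert is the human GPR37L1 coding sequence (about 1.4 kb), an understudied G protein-coupled receptor also known as ETBR-LP-2. It is expressed from the CMV promoter, with an N-terminal FLAG tag supplied by the backbone that can be used for detecting the receptor.

The receptor was cloned by restriction digestion between a retained NotI site at the 5′ end and a 3′ site downstream of a tTA (tetracycline transactivator) sequence. The depositor notes that in most vectors of this series the downstream site is XbaI rather than XhoI, so its identity in a given plasmid should be checked by sequencing. The record gives no feature table and does not itemise the elements linking the receptor to tTA. The stated principle is that arrestin translocation to the activated receptor leads to transcriptional activation, giving a transcriptional readout of receptor engagement that does not depend on knowing the receptor's G protein coupling. The construct is intended for parallel screening of compounds across the GPCR "receptorome". It was generated within a programme that develops research tools for poorly characterised members of commonly drug-targeted protein families, which suits orphan or understudied receptors such as GPR37L1.
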