Addgene plasmid #66356: GPR37L1-Tango
Purpose: Expression of G protein-coupled receptors for PRESTO-Tango: parallel receptorome expression and screening via transcriptional output, with transcriptional activation following arrestin translocation
Depositing lab: Bryan Roth. Depositing organization: University of North Carolina at Chapel Hill. Publication: PRESTO-Tango as an open-source resource for interrogation of the druggable human GPCRome. Kroeze WK, Sassano MF, Huang XP, Lansu K, McCorvy JD, Giguere PM, Sciaky N, Roth BL. Nat Struct Mol Biol. 2015 May;22(5):362-9. doi: 10.1038/nsmb.3014. Epub 2015 Apr 20. PubMed 25895059.
Backbone
  Vector backbone: empty Tango
  Backbone size w/o insert (bp): 6632
  Vector type: Mammalian Expression
  Selectable markers: Neomycin (select with G418)
Growth in bacteria
  Bacterial resistance: Ampicillin, 100 μg/mL
  Growth temperature: 37°C
  Growth strain: DH5alpha
  Copy number: High Copy
Gene/Insert
  Gene/Insert name: GPR37L1
  Species: H. sapiens (human)
  Insert size (bp): 1443
  Entrez Gene: GPR37L1 (a.k.a. ET(B)R-LP-2, ETBR-LP-2, ETBRLP2)
  Promoter: CMV
  Tag / fusion protein: FLAG (N terminal on backbone)
  Cloning method: Restriction Enzyme; 5′ cloning site NotI (not destroyed); 3′ cloning site XhoI (unknown if destroyed)
  Sequencing primers: 5′ CMV-F; 3′ Tet-R
Terms and licenses: Academic/Nonprofit Terms; Industry Terms: Not Available to Industry
Depositor comments: Please note: Most of the PRESTO-Tango vectors do not contain the XhoI cut site downstream of the tTA sequence and instead carry an XbaI site. If you need to perform an XhoI digest we recommend sequencing with a forward primer at the C-terminus of tTA to determine which of the two sites is present. Suggested primer: 5-gagctccacttagacggcgagg-3. Original backbone was pcDNA3.1(+). These plasmids were generated as part of the Illuminating the Druggable Genome (IDG) program sponsored by the NIH Common Fund. The goal of this program is to identify, gather, and distribute information and resources for proteins that currently are not well-studied yet belong to commonly drug-targeted protein families: protein kinases, non-olfactory G-protein coupled receptors (GPCRs), and ion channels. The IDG program is designed to develop fundamental research tools for understudied proteins, elucidate their function, and disseminate the IDG-related resources and data to the greater scientific community.
How to cite: GPR37L1-Tango was a gift from Bryan Roth (Addgene plasmid # 66356 ; http://n2t.net/addgene:66356 ; RRID:Addgene_66356)
